>Addgene plasmid #69040 | pLKO-RFP-shCntrl | addgene full sequence | sequence record 194642 | Addgene NGS Result
TTTTTACGGTTCCTGGCCTTTTGCTGGCCTTTTGCTCACATGTTCTTTCCTGCGTTATCCCCTGATTCTG
TGGATAACCGTATTACCGCCTTTGAGTGAGCTGATACCGCTCGCCGCAGCCGAACGACCGAGCGCAGCGA
GTCAGTGAGCGAGGAAGCGGAAGAGCGCCCAATACGCAAACCGCCTCTCCCCGCGCGTTGGCCGATTCAT
TAATGCAGCTGGCACGACAGGTTTCCCGACTGGAAAGCGGGCAGTGAGCGCAACGCAATTAATGTGAGTT
AGCTCACTCATTAGGCACCCCAGGCTTTACACTTTATGCTTCCGGCTCGTATGTTGTGTGGAATTGTGAG
CGGATAACAATTTCACACAGGAAACAGCTATGACCATGATTACGCCAAGCGCGCAATTAACCCTCACTAA
AGGGAACAAAAGCTGGAGCTGCAAGCTTAATGTAGTCTTATGCAATACTCTTGTAGTCTTGCAACATGGT
AACGATGAGTTAGCAACATGCCTTACAAGGAGAGAAAAAGCACCGTGCATGCCGATTGGTGGAAGTAAGG
TGGTACGATCGTGCCTTATTAGGAAGGCAACAGACGGGTCTGACATGGATTGGACGAACCACTGAATTGC
CGCATTGCAGAGATATTGTATTTAAGTGCCTAGCTCGATACATAAACGGGTCTCTCTGGTTAGACCAGAT
CTGAGCCTGGGAGCTCTCTGGCTAACTAGGGAACCCACTGCTTAAGCCTCAATAAAGCTTGCCTTGAGTG
CTTCAAGTAGTGTGTGCCCGTCTGTTGTGTGACTCTGGTAACTAGAGATCCCTCAGACCCTTTTAGTCAG
TGTGGAAAATCTCTAGCAGTGGCGCCCGAACAGGGACTTGAAAGCGAAAGGGAAACCAGAGGAGCTCTCT
CGACGCAGGACTCGGCTTGCTGAAGCGCGCACGGCAAGAGGCGAGGGGCGGCGACTGGTGAGTACGCCAA
AAATTTTGACTAGCGGAGGCTAGAAGGAGAGAGATGGGTGCGAGAGCGTCAGTATTAAGCGGGGGAGAAT
TAGATCGCGATGGGAAAAAATTCGGTTAAGGCCAGGGGGAAAGAAAAAATATAAATTAAAACATATAGTA
TGGGCAAGCAGGGAGCTAGAACGATTCGCAGTTAATCCTGGCCTGTTAGAAACATCAGAAGGCTGTAGAC
AAATACTGGGACAGCTACAACCATCCCTTCAGACAGGATCAGAAGAACTTAGATCATTATATAATACAGT
AGCAACCCTCTATTGTGTGCATCAAAGGATAGAGATAAAAGACACCAAGGAAGCTTTAGACAAGATAGAG
GAAGAGCAAAACAAAAGTAAGACCACCGCACAGCAAGCGGCCGCTGATCTTCAGACCTGGAGGAGGAGAT
ATGAGGGACAATTGGAGAAGTGAATTATATAAATATAAAGTAGTAAAAATTGAACCATTAGGAGTAGCAC
CCACCAAGGCAAAGAGAAGAGTGGTGCAGAGAGAAAAAAGAGCAGTGGGAATAGGAGCTTTGTTCCTTGG
GTTCTTGGGAGCAGCAGGAAGCACTATGGGCGCAGCGTCAATGACGCTGACGGTACAGGCCAGACAATTA
TTGTCTGGTATAGTGCAGCAGCAGAACAATTTGCTGAGGGCTATTGAGGCGCAACAGCATCTGTTGCAAC
TCACAGTCTGGGGCATCAAGCAGCTCCAGGCAAGAATCCTGGCTGTGGAAAGATACCTAAAGGATCAACA
GCTCCTGGGGATTTGGGGTTGCTCTGGAAAACTCATTTGCACCACTGCTGTGCCTTGGAATGCTAGTTGG
AGTAATAAATCTCTGGAACAGATTTGGAATCACACGACCTGGATGGAGTGGGACAGAGAAATTAACAATT
ACACAAGCTTAATACACTCCTTAATTGAAGAATCGCAAAACCAGCAAGAAAAGAATGAACAAGAATTATT
GGAATTAGATAAATGGGCAAGTTTGTGGAATTGGTTTAACATAACAAATTGGCTGTGGTATATAAAATTA
TTCATAATGATAGTAGGAGGCTTGGTAGGTTTAAGAATAGTTTTTGCTGTACTTTCTATAGTGAATAGAG
TTAGGCAGGGATATTCACCATTATCGTTTCAGACCCACCTCCCAACCCCGAGGGGACCCAGAGAGGGCCT
ATTTCCCATGATTCCTTCATATTTGCATATACGATACAAGGCTGTTAGAGAGATAATTAGAATTAATTTG
ACTGTAAACACAAAGATATTAGTACAAAATACGTGACGTAGAAAGTAATAATTTCTTGGGTAGTTTGCAG
TTTTAAAATTATGTTTTAAAATGGACTATCATATGCTTACCGTAACTTGAAAGTATTTCGATTTCTTGGC
TTTATATATCTTGTGGAAAGGACGAGGTACCGGCAACAAGATGAAGAGCACCAACTCGAGTTGGTGCTCT
TCATCTTGTTGTTTTTGAATTCTAGATCTTGAGACAAATGGCAGTATTCATCCACAATTTTAAAAGAAAA
GGGGGGATTGGGGGGTACAGTGCAGGGGAAAGAATAGTAGACATAATAGCAACAGACATACAAACTAAAG
AATTACAAAAACAAATTACAAAAATTCAAAATTTTCGGGTTTATTACAGGGACAGCAGAGATCCACTTTG
GCGCCGGCTCGAGGGGGCCCGGGTTGCGCCTTTTCCAAGGCAGCCCTGGGTTTGCGCAGGGACGCGGCTG
CTCTGGGCGTGGTTCCGGGAAACGCAGCGGCGCCGACCCTGGGTCTCGCACATTCTTCACGTCCGTTCGC
AGCGTCACCCGGATCTTCGCCGCTACCCTTGTGGGCCCCCCGGCGACGCTTCCTGCTCCGCCCCTAAGTC
GGGAAGGTTCCTTGCGGTTCGCGGCGTGCCGGACGTGACAAACGGAAGCCGCACGTCTCACTAGTACCCT
CGCAGACGGACAGCGCCAGGGAGCAATGGCAGCGCGCCGACCGCGATGGGCTGTGGCCAATAGCGGCTGC
TCAGCAGGGCGCGCCGAGAGCAGCGGCCGGGAAGGGGCGGTGCGGGAGGCGGGGTGTGGGGCGGTAGTGT
GGGCCCTGTTCCTGCCCGCGCGGTGTTCCGCATTCTGCAAGCCTCCGGAGCGCACGTCGGCAGTCGGCTC
CCTCGTTGACCGAATCACCGACCTCTCTCCCCAGGGGGATCCGCTAGCATGAGCGAGCTGATCAAGGAGA
ACATGCACATGAAGCTGTACATGGAGGGCACCGTGAACAACCACCACTTCAAGTGCACATCCGAGGGCGA
AGGCAAGCCCTACGAGGGCACCCAGACCATGAAGATCAAGGTGGTCGAGGGCGGCCCTCTCCCCTTCGCC
TTCGACATCCTGGCTACCAGCTTCATGTACGGCAGCAAAGCCTTCATCAACCACACCCAGGGCATCCCCG
ACTTCTTTAAGCAGTCCTTCCCTGAGGGCTTCACATGGGAGAGAATCACCACATACGAAGACGGGGGCGT
GCTGACCGCTACCCAGGACACCAGCTTCCAGAACGGCTGCATCATCTACAACGTCAAGATCAACGGGGTG
AACTTCCCATCCAACGGCCCTGTGATGCAGAAGAAAACACGCGGCTGGGAGGCCAACACCGAGATGCTGT
ACCCCGCTGACGGCGGCCTGAGAGGCCACAGCCAGATGGCCCTGAAGCTCGTGGGCGGGGGCTACCTGCA
CTGCTCCTTCAAGACCACATACAGATCCAAGAAACCCGCTAAGAACCTCAAGATGCCCGGCTTCCACTTC
GTGGACCACAGACTGGAAAGAATCAAGGAGGCCGACAAAGAGACCTACGTCGAGCAGCACGAGATGGCTG
TGGCCAAGTACTGCGACCTCCCTAGCAAACTGGGGCACAGATAAACGCGTTAAGTCGACAATCAACCTCT
GGATTACAAAATTTGTGAAAGATTGACTGGTATTCTTAACTATGTTGCTCCTTTTACGCTATGTGGATAC
GCTGCTTTAATGCCTTTGTATCATGCTATTGCTTCCCGTATGGCTTTCATTTTCTCCTCCTTGTATAAAT
CCTGGTTGCTGTCTCTTTATGAGGAGTTGTGGCCCGTTGTCAGGCAACGTGGCGTGGTGTGCACTGTGTT
TGCTGACGCAACCCCCACTGGTTGGGGCATTGCCACCACCTGTCAGCTCCTTTCCGGGACTTTCGCTTTC
CCCCTCCCTATTGCCACGGCGGAACTCATCGCCGCCTGCCTTGCCCGCTGCTGGACAGGGGCTCGGCTGT
TGGGCACTGACAATTCCGTGGTGTTGTCGGGGAAATCATCGTCCTTTCCTTGGCTGCTCGCCTGTGTTGC
CACCTGGATTCTGCGCGGGACGTCCTTCTGCTACGTCCCTTCGGCCCTCAATCCAGCGGACCTTCCTTCC
CGCGGCCTGCTGCCGGCTCTGCGGCCTCTTCCGCGTCTTCGCCTTCGCCCTCAGACGAGTCGGATCTCCC
TTTGGGCCGCCTCCCCGCGTCGACTTTAAGACCAATGACTTACAAGGCAGCTGTAGATCTTAGCCACTTT
TTAAAAGAAAAGGGGGGACTGGAAGGGCTAATTCACTCCCAACGAAGACAAGATCTGCTTTTTGCTTGTA
CTGGGTCTCTCTGGTTAGACCAGATCTGAGCCTGGGAGCTCTCTGGCTAACTAGGGAACCCACTGCTTAA
GCCTCAATAAAGCTTGCCTTGAGTGCTTCAAGTAGTGTGTGCCCGTCTGTTGTGTGACTCTGGTAACTAG
AGATCCCTCAGACCCTTTTAGTCAGTGTGGAAAATCTCTAGCAGTACGTATAGTAGTTCATGTCATCTTA
TTATTCAGTATTTATAACTTGCAAAGAAATGAATATCAGAGAGTGAGAGGAACTTGTTTATTGCAGCTTA
TAATGGTTACAAATAAAGCAATAGCATCACAAATTTCACAAATAAAGCATTTTTTTCACTGCATTCTAGT
TGTGGTTTGTCCAAACTCATCAATGTATCTTATCATGTCTGGCTCTAGCTATCCCGCCCCTAACTCCGCC
CATCCCGCCCCTAACTCCGCCCAGTTCCGCCCATTCTCCGCCCCATGGCTGACTAATTTTTTTTATTTAT
GCAGAGGCCGAGGCCGCCTCGGCCTCTGAGCTATTCCAGAAGTAGTGAGGAGGCTTTTTTGGAGGCCTAG
GGACGTACCCAATTCGCCCTATAGTGAGTCGTATTACGCGCGCTCACTGGCCGTCGTTTTACAACGTCGT
GACTGGGAAAACCCTGGCGTTACCCAACTTAATCGCCTTGCAGCACATCCCCCTTTCGCCAGCTGGCGTA
ATAGCGAAGAGGCCCGCACCGATCGCCCTTCCCAACAGTTGCGCAGCCTGAATGGCGAATGGG
[124 nt withheld, positions 5384-5507]
C
[91 nt withheld, positions 5509-5599]
A
[49 nt withheld, positions 5601-5649]
CCTTTGACGTTGGAGTCCACGTTCTTT
[37 nt withheld, positions 5677-5713]
ACCCTATCTCGGTCTATTCTTTTGATTTATAAGGGATTTTGCCGATTTCGGCCTATTGGTTAAAAAATGA
GCTGATTTAACAAAAATTTAACGCGAATTTTAACAAAATATTAACGCTTACAATTTAGGTGGCACTTTTC
GGGGAAATGTGCGCGGAACCCCTATTTGTTTATTTTTCTAAATACATTCAAATATGTATCCGCTCATGAG
ACAATAACCCTGATAAATGCTTCAATAATATTGAAAAAGGAAGAGTATGAGTATTCAACATTTCCGTGTC
GCCCTTATTCCCTTTTTTGCGGCATTTTGCCTTCCTGTTTTTGCTCACCCAGAAACGCTGGTGAAAGTAA
AAGATGCTGAAGATCAGTTGGGTGCACGAGTGGGTTACATCGAACTGGATCTCAACAGCGGTAAGATCCT
TGAGAGTTTTCGCCCCGAAGAACGTTTTCCAATGATGAGCACTTTTAAAGTTCTGCTATGTGGCGCGGTA
TTATCCCGTATTGACGCCGGGCAAGAGCAACTCGGTCGCCGCATACACTATTCTCAGAATGACTTGGTTG
AGTACTCACCAGTCACAGAAAAGCATCTTACGGATGGCATGACAGTAAGAGAATTATGCAGTGCTGCCAT
AACCATGAGTGATAACACTGCGGCCAACTTACTTCTGACAACGATCGGAGGACCGAAGGAGCTAACCGCT
TTTTTGCACAACATGGGGGATCATGTAACTCGCCTTGATCGTTGGGAACCGGAGCTGAATGAAGCCATAC
CAAACGACGAGCGTGACACCACGATGCCTGTAGCAATGGCAACAACGTTGCGCAAACTATTAACTGGCGA
ACTACTTACTCTAGCTTCCCGGCAACAATTAATAGACTGGATGGAGGCGGATAAAGTTGCAGGACCACTT
CTGCGCTCGGCCCTTCCGGCTGGCTGGTTTATTGCTGATAAATCTGGAGCCGGTGAGCGTGGGTCTCGCG
GTATCATTGCAGCACTGGGGCCAGATGGTAAGCCCTCCCGTATCGTAGTTATCTACACGACGGGGAGTCA
GGCAACTATGGATGAACGAAATAGACAGATCGCTGAGATAGGTGCCTCACTGATTAAGCATTGGTAACTG
TCAGACCAAGTTTACTCATATATACTTTAGATTGATTTAAAACTTCATTTTTAATTTAAAAGGATCTAGG
TGAAGATCCTTTTTGATAATCTCATGACCAAAATCCCTTAACGTGAGTTTTCGTTCCACTGAGCGTCAGA
CCCCGTAGAAAAGATCAAAGGATCTTCTTGAGATCCTTTTTTTCTGCGCGTAATCTGCTGCTTGCAAACA
AAAAAACCACCGCTACCAGCGGTGGTTTGTTTGCCGGATCAAGAGCTACCAACTCTTTTTCCGAAGGTAA
CTGGCTTCAGCAGAGCGCAGATACCAAATACTGTTCTTCTAGTGTAGCCGTAGTTAGGCCACCACTTCAA
GAACTCTGTAGCACCGCCTACATACCTCGCTCTGCTAATCCTGTTACCAGTGGCTGCTGCCAGTGGCGAT
AAGTCGTGTCTTACCGGGTTGGACTCAAGACGATAGTTACCGGATAAGGCGCAGCGGTCGGGCTGAACGG
GGGGTTCGTGCACACAGCCCAGCTTGGAGCGAACGACCTACACCGAACTGAGATACCTACAGCGTGAGCT
ATGAGAAAGCGCCACGCTTCCCGAAGGGAGAAAGGCGGACAGGTATCCGGTAAGCGGCAGGGTCGGAACA
GGAGAGCGCACGAGGGAGCTTCCAGGGGGAAACGCCTGGTATCTTTATAGTCCTGTCGGGTTTCGCCACC
TCTGACTTGAGCGTCGATTTTTGTGATGCTCGTCAGGGGGGCGGAGCCTATGGAAAAACGCCAGCAACGC
GGCC
Features (pLannotate 1.2.2; 29 found; start..end, strand, type, name):
     30..163     +  rep_origin     RSF ori (fragment): Plasmids containing the RSF 1030 origin of replication can be propagated in E. coli cells that contain additional plasmids with compatible origins.
    165..257     +  CDS            lacI (fragment): lac repressor; lacI; The lac repressor binds to the lac operator to inhibit transcription in E. coli. This inhibition can be relieved by adding lactose or isopropyl-β-D-thiogalactopyranoside (IPTG).
    270..291     +  protein_bind   CAP binding site: CAP binding activates transcription in the presence of cAMP. E. coli catabolite activator protein
    306..336     +  promoter       lac promoter: promoter for the E. coli lac operon
    344..360     +  protein_bind   lac operator: The lac repressor binds to the lac operator to inhibit transcription in E. coli. This inhibition can be relieved by adding lactose or isopropyl-β-D-thiogalactopyranoside (IPTG). lac repressor encoded by lacI
    405..423     +  promoter       T3 promoter: promoter for bacteriophage T3 RNA polymerase
    451..677     +  promoter       RSV promoter: Rous sarcoma virus enhancer/promoter
    678..858     +  LTR            5' LTR (truncated): truncated 5' long terminal repeat (LTR) from HIV-1
    905..1030    +  misc_feature   HIV-1 Ψ: packaging signal of human immunodeficiency virus type 1
   1014..1377    +  CDS            HIV-1 gag (fragment): gag protein from human immunodeficiency virus 1; gag
   1523..1756    +  misc_feature   RRE: The Rev response element (RRE) of HIV-1 allows for Rev-dependent mRNA export from the nucleus to the cytoplasm.
   2133..2159    +  CDS            Rev (fragment): human immunodeficiency virus 1 (HIV-1) Rev protein; rev; enhances nuclear export of unspliced and incompletely spliced viral mRNAs
   2163..2403    +  promoter       U6 promoter: RNA polymerase III promoter for human U6 snRNA
   2414..2434    +  CDS            CopGFP (fragment): green fluorescent protein 2 from Pontellina plumata, also known as ppluGFP2 (Shagin et al., 2004)
   2441..2461    -  CDS            CopGFP (fragment): green fluorescent protein 2 from Pontellina plumata, also known as ppluGFP2 (Shagin et al., 2004)
   2508..2625    +  misc_feature   cPPT/CTS: central polypurine tract and central termination sequence of HIV-1
   2684..3184    +  promoter       hPGK promoter: human phosphoglycerate kinase 1 promoter
   3199..3891    +  CDS            TurboRFP: TurboRFP is a basic (constitutively fluorescent) orange fluorescent protein published in 2007, derived from Entacmaea quadricolor. It has low acid sensitivity.
   3910..4498    +  misc_feature   WPRE: woodchuck hepatitis virus posttranscriptional regulatory element
   4549..4568    +  misc_feature   cPPT/CTS (fragment): central polypurine tract and central termination sequence of HIV-1
   4570..4803    +  LTR            3' LTR (ΔU3): self-inactivating 3' long terminal repeat (LTR) from HIV-1
   4881..5002    +  polyA_signal   SV40 poly(A) signal: SV40 polyadenylation signal
   5042..5177    +  rep_origin     SV40 ori: SV40 origin of replication
   5198..5216    -  promoter       T7 promoter: promoter for bacteriophage T7 RNA polymerase
   5224..5379    +  CDS            lacZα (fragment): LacZα fragment of β-galactosidase; lacZ fragment
   5384..5812    +  rep_origin     f1 ori (sequence partly withheld): f1 bacteriophage origin of replication; arrow indicates direction of (+) strand synthesis
   5865..5969    +  promoter       AmpR promoter: bla
   5970..6830    +  CDS            AmpR: β-lactamase; bla; confers resistance to ampicillin, carbenicillin, and related antibiotics
   7001..7589    +  rep_origin     ori: high-copy-number ColE1/pMB1/pBR322/pUC origin of replication
