[The description below was written by a language model from this plasmid's Addgene catalogue record and pLannotate feature annotations shown in this document.]
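Description:
pLKO-RFP-shCntrl is a third-generation-style, self-inactivating HIV-1 lentiviral RNAi vector built on the pLKO-RFP backbone and used to deliver a control short hairpin RNA into mammalian cells. In bacteria it is maintained through a high-copy ColE1/pUC-type origin and selected with ampicillin via the bla gene. An f1 origin, an SV40 origin and poly(A) signal, and remnants of lac, T3 and T7 cloning-vector elements are also annotated in the backbone.

The viral transfer cassette begins with an RSV enhancer/promoter fused to a truncated 5' LTR, which drives production of the genomic RNA in packaging cells without requiring Tat. It is followed by the Ψ packaging signal with a partial gag sequence, the Rev response element for nuclear export of the unspliced genome, and a cPPT/CTS element that aids nuclear import. The cassette ends in a ΔU3 3' LTR that disables LTR promoter activity after integration.

Within this frame, the human U6 RNA polymerase III promoter transcribes the hairpin. The feature table shows two short inverted matches to CopGFP immediately downstream of U6. These appear to be the sense and antisense arms of the hairpin, which suggests the control sequence resembles a fluorescent protein gene rather than an endogenous transcript, although the catalogue lists the species as human and does not name a target. A separate human PGK promoter drives TurboRFP, followed by a WPRE to boost expression, so transduced cells can be identified or sorted by red-orange fluorescence; no mammalian drug-selection marker is annotated.

The plasmid serves as the negative control alongside gene-specific shRNA constructs in the same backbone for lentiviral knockdown experiments.
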