Addgene plasmid #69040: pLKO-RFP-shCntrl
Purpose: Lentiviral expression of control shRNA
Depositing lab: William Kaelin. Depositing organization: Dana-Farber Cancer Institute. Publication: The myeloma drug lenalidomide promotes the cereblon-dependent destruction of Ikaros proteins. Lu G, Middleton RE, Sun H, Naniong M, Ott CJ, Mitsiades CS, Wong KK, Bradner JE, Kaelin WG Jr. Science. 2014 Jan 17;343(6168):305-9. doi: 10.1126/science.1244917. Epub 2013 Nov 29. PubMed 24292623.
Backbone
  Vector backbone: pLKO-RFP
  Backbone manufacturer: Dr. Julie Losman
  Vector type: Mammalian Expression, Lentiviral, RNAi
Growth in bacteria
  Bacterial resistance: Ampicillin, 100 μg/mL
  Growth temperature: 37°C
  Growth strain: Stbl3
  Copy number: Unknown
Gene/Insert
  Gene/Insert name: control shRNA
  gRNA/shRNA sequence: CAACAAGATGAAGAGCACCAA
  Species: H. sapiens (human)
  Promoter: U6
  Cloning method: Unknown
  Sequencing primers: 5′ LKO.1 5'
Terms and licenses: Academic/Nonprofit Terms; Industry Terms: Not Available to Industry
How to cite: pLKO-RFP-shCntrl was a gift from William Kaelin (Addgene plasmid # 69040 ; http://n2t.net/addgene:69040 ; RRID:Addgene_69040)
